Addgene plasmid #161172: pDONR221-SLC25A41_STOP
Purpose: Gateway entry clone with codon-optimized ORF sequence for subcloning into custom expression vectors. Contains a STOP codon at the end of the codon-optimized ORF sequence.
Depositing lab: RESOLUTE Consortium & Giulio Superti-Furga. Depositing organization: CeMM Research Center for Molecular Medicine. Publication: The RESOLUTE consortium: unlocking SLC transporters for drug discovery. Superti-Furga G, Lackner D, Wiedmer T, Ingles-Prieto A, Barbosa B, Girardi E, Goldmann U, Gurtl B, Klavins K, Klimek C, Lindinger S, Lineiro-Retes E, Muller AC, Onstein S, Redinger G, Reil D, Sedlyarov V, Wolf G, Crawford M, Everley R, ... Steppan CM. Nat Rev Drug Discov. 2020 Jul;19(7):429-430. doi: 10.1038/d41573-020-00056-6. PubMed 32265506.
Backbone
  Vector backbone: pDONR221
  Backbone manufacturer: ThermoFisher Scientific
  Backbone size w/o insert (bp): 2550
  Vector type: Mammalian Expression
Growth in bacteria
  Bacterial resistance: Kanamycin, 50 μg/mL
  Growth temperature: 37°C
  Growth strain: NEB Stable
  Copy number: High Copy
Gene/Insert
  Gene/Insert name: SLC25A41 (alt name: FLJ40442, MGC34725, APC4)
  Species: H. sapiens (human)
  Insert size (bp): 1113
  Entrez Gene: SLC25A41 (a.k.a. APC4)
  Cloning method: Gateway Cloning
  Sequencing primers: 5′ M13-fwd; 3′ M13-rev
Terms and licenses: Academic/Nonprofit Terms; Industry Terms
Depositor comments: This plasmid contains a STOP codon at the end of the codon-optimized ORF. For the version of this plasmid that does not contain a STOP codon, please see Addgene plasmid 132006 For more information on the full Resolute plasmid collection, please see www.addgene.org/depositor-collections/re-solute/. Please provide your feedback on this plasmid to the RESOLUTE consortium by filling out their RESOLUTE repository feedback form: https://forms.office.com/Pages/ResponsePage.aspx?id=0e05yklzmkS7rjFGQL4N7z4feCLQvEJAmVcOCM_u885UN1JJRko0Ukg4TVQwNTZLOUxPQVJWT1NHUCQlQCN0PWcu
How to cite: pDONR221-SLC25A41_STOP was a gift from RESOLUTE Consortium & Giulio Superti-Furga (Addgene plasmid # 161172 ; http://n2t.net/addgene:161172 ; RRID:Addgene_161172)
