[The description below was written by a language model from this plasmid's Addgene catalogue record and pLannotate feature annotations shown in this document.]
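Description:
pDONR221-SLC25A41_STOP is a Gateway entry clone built on the pDONR221 backbone, carrying a codon-optimized open reading frame for human SLC25A41 (also known as APC4). It is a small plasmid of about 3.7 kb that is propagated in E. coli from a high-copy ColE1/pUC-type origin and selected with kanamycin through an aminoglycoside phosphotransferase (KanR) gene. Although the catalogue lists the vector type as mammalian expression, the annotated features show no eukaryotic promoter or polyadenylation signal. The plasmid is therefore a shuttle intermediate rather than an expression construct in its own right.

The 1.1 kb insert encodes a member of the mitochondrial carrier family, annotated as a calcium-independent ATP-Mg/phosphate exchanger that contributes to net adenine nucleotide transport across the inner mitochondrial membrane. It sits between attL1 and attL2 sites, so an LR Clonase reaction can transfer it directionally into any attR-containing destination vector, which then supplies the promoter, tags and host-specific elements. The rrnB T1 and T2 terminators upstream of attL1 insulate the cassette from read-through transcription in bacteria. A T7 promoter lies just beyond attL2 and points back toward the insert, and M13 primer sites on either side allow sequence verification. The short lacI and lacZα fragments are backbone remnants with no evident function.

This version retains a stop codon at the end of the ORF, which makes it suitable for expressing the native protein or N-terminal fusions but not C-terminal ones. A companion clone without the stop codon exists for C-terminal tagging. The plasmid belongs to a consortium-generated collection of solute carrier (SLC) transporter clones intended for subcloning into custom expression vectors.
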