Features (pLannotate 1.2.2; 10 found; start..end, strand, type, name):
    121..213     +  CDS            lacI (fragment): lac repressor; lacI; The lac repressor binds to the lac operator to inhibit transcription in E. coli. This inhibition can be relieved by adding lactose or isopropyl-β-D-thiogalactopyranoside (IPTG).
    268..295     -  terminator     rrnB T2 terminator: transcription terminator T2 from the E. coli rrnB gene
    427..470     +  terminator     rrnB T1 terminator: Escherichia coli rrnB; transcription terminator T1 from the E. coli rrnB gene
    517..553     -  CDS            lacZα (fragment): LacZα fragment of β-galactosidase; lacZ fragment
    569..668     +  protein_bind   attL1: mutant version of attL; recombination site for the Gateway® LR reaction LR Clonase™
    674..1783    +  CDS            SLC25A41: S2541_HUMAN - Experimental evidence at transcript level: Swiss-Prot protein existence level 2. Calcium-independent ATP-Mg/Pi exchanger that catalyzes the electroneutral exchange of Mg-ATP or free ADP against an hydrogenphosphate and participates in the net transport of adenine nucleotides across the mitochondria inner membrane. From Homo sapiens (Human).
   1788..1887    -  protein_bind   attL2: mutant version of attL; recombination site for the Gateway® LR reaction LR Clonase™
   1905..1923    -  promoter       T7 promoter: promoter for bacteriophage T7 RNA polymerase
   2057..2866    +  CDS            KanR: aminoglycoside phosphotransferase; aph(3')-Ia; confers resistance to kanamycin in bacteria or G418 (Geneticin®) in eukaryotes
   3013..3601    +  rep_origin     ori: high-copy-number ColE1/pMB1/pBR322/pUC origin of replication
>Addgene plasmid #161172 | pDONR221-SLC25A41_STOP | depositor full sequence | sequence record 312278 | Full Sequence
CTTTCCTGCGTTATCCCCTGATTCTGTGGATAACCGTATTACCGCCTTTGAGTGAGCTGATACCGCTCGC
CGCAGCCGAACGACCGAGCGCAGCGAGTCAGTGAGCGAGGAAGCGGAAGAGCGCCCAATACGCAAACCGC
CTCTCCCCGCGCGTTGGCCGATTCATTAATGCAGCTGGCACGACAGGTTTCCCGACTGGAAAGCGGGCAG
TGAGCGCAACGCAATTAATACGCGTACCGCTAGCCAGGAAGAGTTTGTAGAAACGCAAAAAGGCCATCCG
TCAGGATGGCCTTCTGCTTAGTTTGATGCCTGGCAGTTTATGGCGGGCGTCCTGCCCGCCACCCTCCGGG
CCGTTGCTTCACAACGTTCAAATCCGCTCCCGGCGGATTTGTCCTACTCAGGAGAGCGTTCACCGACAAA
CAACAGATAAAACGAAAGGCCCAGTCTTCCGACTGAGCCTTTCGTTTTATTTGATGCCTGGCAGTTCCCT
ACTCTCGCGTTAACGCTAGCATGGATGTTTTCCCAGTCACGACGTTGTAAAACGACGGCCAGTCTTAAGC
TCGGGCCCCAAATAATGATTTTATTTTGACTGATAGTGACCTGTTCGTTGCAACACATTGATGAGCAATG
CTTTTTTATAATGCCAACTTTGTACAAAAAAGCAGGCTCCACCATGGGAGCACAGCCAGGAGAGCCTCAG
AACACCTGCTCTCGCATCCAGACACTGTTCCGGAGAGTGAAGACCCTGCTGATCAAGGCCCCACCTCCAC
CACAGCCTCCACCACCTCCACCATCCTGGAATCCAGGATGTACACACGTGTACGGCTATGCCTTTGGCCA
CATGCACGACAACAATCTGGAGCACCTGCCCTCTCAGCAGGTGCTGGATACCGGCGAGCAGCTGATGGTG
CCTGTGGAGGTGCTGGAGGTGGACAACAAGGAGGCCCTGTGGAAGTTCCTGCTGTCTGGAGCAATGGCAG
GAGCCGTGAGCAGAACCGGAACAGCCCCTCTGGATAGGGCCAAGGTGTACATGCAGGTGTATAGCTCCAA
GACCAACTTCACAAATCTGCTGGGAGGACTGCAGAGCATGGTGCAGGAGGGAGGCTTTAGGTCCCTGTGG
AGGGGCAACGGCATCAATGTGCTGAAGATCGCCCCTGAGTACGCCATCAAGTTCAGCGTGTTCGAGCAGT
GCAAGAACTATTTCTGTGGCATCCAGGGCAGCCCTCCATTTCAGGAGCGGCTGCTGGCAGGAAGCCTGGC
AGTGGCCATCTCCCAGACCCTGATCAATCCAATGGAGGTGCTGAAGACCCGCCTGACACTGAGGCGCACA
GGCCAGTACAAGGGACTGCTGGACTGCGCAAGGCAGATCCTGCAGAGGGAGGGAACCAGAGCCCTGTACA
GGGGCTATCTGCCAAACATGCTGGGCATCATCCCCTACGCCTGCACAGATCTGGCCGTGTATGAGATGCT
GCAGTGTTTTTGGGTGAAGTCCGGAAGAGACATGGGCGATCCATCCGGACTGGTGTCTCTGTCTAGCGTG
ACCCTGTCCACCACATGTGGCCAGATGGCCTCTTACCCACTGACCCTGGTGCGGACAAGAATGCAGGCCC
AGGACACCGTGGAGGGCAGCAATCCCACAATGAGGGGCGTGCTGCAGAGGATCCTGGCACAGCAGGGATG
GCTGGGCCTGTATAGGGGCATGACCCCTACACTGCTGAAGGTGCTGCCAGCCGGCGGCATCTCCTACGTG
GTGTATGAGGCCATGAAGAAGACCCTGGGCATCTAAGACCCAGCTTTCTTGTACAAAGTTGGCATTATAA
GAAAGCATTGCTTATCAATTTGTTGCAACGAACAGGTCACTATCAGTCAAAATAAAATCATTATTTGCCA
TCCAGCTGATATCCCCTATAGTGAGTCGTATTACATGGTCATAGCTGTTTCCTGGCAGCTCTGGCCCGTG
TCTCAAAATCTCTGATGTTACATTGCACAAGATAAAATAATATCATCATGAACAATAAAACTGTCTGCTT
ACATAAACAGTAATACAAGGGGTGTTATGAGCCATATTCAACGGGAAACGTCGAGGCCGCGATTAAATTC
CAACATGGATGCTGATTTATATGGGTATAAATGGGCTCGCGATAATGTCGGGCAATCAGGTGCGACAATC
TATCGCTTGTATGGGAAGCCCGATGCGCCAGAGTTGTTTCTGAAACATGGCAAAGGTAGCGTTGCCAATG
ATGTTACAGATGAGATGGTCAGACTAAACTGGCTGACGGAATTTATGCCTCTTCCGACCATCAAGCATTT
TATCCGTACTCCTGATGATGCATGGTTACTCACCACTGCGATCCCCGGAAAAACAGCATTCCAGGTATTA
GAAGAATATCCTGATTCAGGTGAAAATATTGTTGATGCGCTGGCAGTGTTCCTGCGCCGGTTGCATTCGA
TTCCTGTTTGTAATTGTCCTTTTAACAGCGATCGCGTATTTCGTCTCGCTCAGGCGCAATCACGAATGAA
TAACGGTTTGGTTGATGCGAGTGATTTTGATGACGAGCGTAATGGCTGGCCTGTTGAACAAGTCTGGAAA
GAAATGCATAAACTTTTGCCATTCTCACCGGATTCAGTCGTCACTCATGGTGATTTCTCACTTGATAACC
TTATTTTTGACGAGGGGAAATTAATAGGTTGTATTGATGTTGGACGAGTCGGAATCGCAGACCGATACCA
GGATCTTGCCATCCTATGGAACTGCCTCGGTGAGTTTTCTCCTTCATTACAGAAACGGCTTTTTCAAAAA
TATGGTATTGATAATCCTGATATGAATAAATTGCAGTTTCATTTGATGCTCGATGAGTTTTTCTAATCAG
AATTGGTTAATTGGTTGTAACACTGGCAGAGCATTACGCTGACTTGACGGGACGGCGCAAGCTCATGACC
AAAATCCCTTAACGTGAGTTACGCGTCGTTCCACTGAGCGTCAGACCCCGTAGAAAAGATCAAAGGATCT
TCTTGAGATCCTTTTTTTCTGCGCGTAATCTGCTGCTTGCAAACAAAAAAACCACCGCTACCAGCGGTGG
TTTGTTTGCCGGATCAAGAGCTACCAACTCTTTTTCCGAAGGTAACTGGCTTCAGCAGAGCGCAGATACC
AAATACTGTTCTTCTAGTGTAGCCGTAGTTAGGCCACCACTTCAAGAACTCTGTAGCACCGCCTACATAC
CTCGCTCTGCTAATCCTGTTACCAGTGGCTGCTGCCAGTGGCGATAAGTCGTGTCTTACCGGGTTGGACT
CAAGACGATAGTTACCGGATAAGGCGCAGCGGTCGGGCTGAACGGGGGGTTCGTGCACACAGCCCAGCTT
GGAGCGAACGACCTACACCGAACTGAGATACCTACAGCGTGAGCTATGAGAAAGCGCCACGCTTCCCGAA
GGGAGAAAGGCGGACAGGTATCCGGTAAGCGGCAGGGTCGGAACAGGAGAGCGCACGAGGGAGCTTCCAG
GGGGAAACGCCTGGTATCTTTATAGTCCTGTCGGGTTTCGCCACCTCTGACTTGAGCGTCGATTTTTGTG
ATGCTCGTCAGGGGGGCGGAGCCTATGGAAAAACGCCAGCAACGCGGCCTTTTTACGGTTCCTGGCCTTT
TGCTGGCCTTTTGCTCACATGTT
