>Addgene plasmid #161172 | pDONR221-SLC25A41_STOP | depositor partial sequence | sequence record 312279 | Codon-optimized ORF of SLC25A41
ATGGGAGCACAGCCAGGAGAGCCTCAGAACACCTGCTCTCGCATCCAGACACTGTTCCGGAGAGTGAAGA
CCCTGCTGATCAAGGCCCCACCTCCACCACAGCCTCCACCACCTCCACCATCCTGGAATCCAGGATGTAC
ACACGTGTACGGCTATGCCTTTGGCCACATGCACGACAACAATCTGGAGCACCTGCCCTCTCAGCAGGTG
CTGGATACCGGCGAGCAGCTGATGGTGCCTGTGGAGGTGCTGGAGGTGGACAACAAGGAGGCCCTGTGGA
AGTTCCTGCTGTCTGGAGCAATGGCAGGAGCCGTGAGCAGAACCGGAACAGCCCCTCTGGATAGGGCCAA
GGTGTACATGCAGGTGTATAGCTCCAAGACCAACTTCACAAATCTGCTGGGAGGACTGCAGAGCATGGTG
CAGGAGGGAGGCTTTAGGTCCCTGTGGAGGGGCAACGGCATCAATGTGCTGAAGATCGCCCCTGAGTACG
CCATCAAGTTCAGCGTGTTCGAGCAGTGCAAGAACTATTTCTGTGGCATCCAGGGCAGCCCTCCATTTCA
GGAGCGGCTGCTGGCAGGAAGCCTGGCAGTGGCCATCTCCCAGACCCTGATCAATCCAATGGAGGTGCTG
AAGACCCGCCTGACACTGAGGCGCACAGGCCAGTACAAGGGACTGCTGGACTGCGCAAGGCAGATCCTGC
AGAGGGAGGGAACCAGAGCCCTGTACAGGGGCTATCTGCCAAACATGCTGGGCATCATCCCCTACGCCTG
CACAGATCTGGCCGTGTATGAGATGCTGCAGTGTTTTTGGGTGAAGTCCGGAAGAGACATGGGCGATCCA
TCCGGACTGGTGTCTCTGTCTAGCGTGACCCTGTCCACCACATGTGGCCAGATGGCCTCTTACCCACTGA
CCCTGGTGCGGACAAGAATGCAGGCCCAGGACACCGTGGAGGGCAGCAATCCCACAATGAGGGGCGTGCT
GCAGAGGATCCTGGCACAGCAGGGATGGCTGGGCCTGTATAGGGGCATGACCCCTACACTGCTGAAGGTG
CTGCCAGCCGGCGGCATCTCCTACGTGGTGTATGAGGCCATGAAGAAGACCCTGGGCATCTAA
